Addgene plasmid #110258: ARF1 (ARF1A-c001)
Purpose: Bacterial expression for structure determination; may not be full ORF
Depositing lab: Nicola Burgess-Brown. Depositing organization: University of Oxford.
Backbone
  Vector backbone: pNIC-NStIIT
  Vector type: Bacterial Expression
Growth in bacteria
  Bacterial resistance: Kanamycin, 50 μg/mL
  Growth temperature: 37°C
  Growth strain: DH5alpha
  Copy number: Low Copy
Gene/Insert
  Gene/Insert name: ARF1 (alt name: ADP ribosylation factor 1)
  Species: H. sapiens (human)
  Entrez Gene: ARF1 (a.k.a. PVNH8)
  Tag / fusion protein: StrepII-TEV (N terminal on insert)
  Cloning method: Ligation Independent Cloning
  Sequencing primers: 5′ T7; 3′ T7-term
Terms and licenses: Academic/Nonprofit Terms; Industry Terms: Not Available to Industry
Depositor comments: Use BL21 (DE3) Star for expression. PDB structure, 6FAE, is a complex of (ARF1A-c001 & IQSEC2A-c003).
How to cite: ARF1 (ARF1A-c001) was a gift from Nicola Burgess-Brown (Addgene plasmid # 110258 ; http://n2t.net/addgene:110258 ; RRID:Addgene_110258)
