[The description below was written by a language model from this plasmid's Addgene catalogue record and pLannotate feature annotations shown in this document.]
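Description:
ARF1 (ARF1A-c001) is a bacterial expression plasmid built on the pNIC-NStIIT backbone, a pET-style T7 vector designed for ligation-independent cloning, and carries a human ARF1 (ADP ribosylation factor 1) insert for producing recombinant protein for structure determination. The record cautions that the insert may not be the full open reading frame, and the annotated ARF1 coding segment is flagged as a fragment of roughly 490 nt, consistent with a truncated construct (the annotation tool matched it to the bovine ARF1 entry, whereas the catalogue lists the insert as human). Transcription is driven by a T7 promoter placed directly upstream of a lac operator and followed by the T7 gene 10 ribosome binding site, with a T7 terminator downstream. A plasmid-borne lacI gene with its own promoter supplies repressor, so expression is held off until induced with IPTG in a host that provides T7 RNA polymerase. The depositor indicates a BL21(DE3) derivative for expression.

According to the catalogue, the protein carries an N-terminal StrepII affinity tag followed by a TEV protease site, allowing affinity purification and tag removal. These elements are not separately annotated in the feature table but would fall in the unannotated stretch between the RBS and ARF1. Short His-tag and T7 gene 10-derived fragments annotated downstream of the insert appear to be vector remnants, and the record does not indicate whether they are translated. The plasmid is selected with kanamycin (aph(3')-Ia) and replicates from a ColE1/pBR322-type origin with rop and bom, consistent with its low-copy listing. An f1 origin and tetracycline-resistance gene fragments are also present. The depositor notes that this protein was used in a solved crystal structure of ARF1 in complex with an IQSEC2 construct.
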