Features (pLannotate 1.2.2; 19 found; start..end, strand, type, name):
    253..271     +  promoter       T7 promoter: promoter for bacteriophage T7 RNA polymerase
    272..296     +  protein_bind   lac operator: The lac repressor binds to the lac operator to inhibit transcription in E. coli. This inhibition can be relieved by adding lactose or isopropyl-β-D-thiogalactopyranoside (IPTG). lac repressor encoded by lacI
    311..333     +  RBS            RBS: efficient ribosome binding site from bacteriophage T7 gene 10 (Olins and Rangwala, 1989)
    488..979     +  CDS            ARF1 (fragment): ARF1_BOVIN - Experimental evidence at protein level: Swiss-Prot protein existence level 1. GTP-binding protein involved in protein trafficking among different compartments. Modulates vesicle budding and uncoating within the Golgi complex. Deactivation induces the redistribution of the entire Golgi complex to the endoplasmic reticulum, suggesting a crucial role in protein trafficking. In its GTP-bound form, its triggers the association with coat proteins with the Golgi membrane. The hydrolysis of ARF1-bound GTP, which is mediated by ARFGAPs proteins, is required for dissociation of coat protein
   1045..1062    +  CDS            9xHis (fragment): 9xHis affinity tag
   1072..1121    +  CDS            SET1 (fragment): solubility-enhancement tag derived from T7 phage gene 10B
   1129..1176    +  terminator     T7 terminator: transcription terminator for bacteriophage T7 RNA polymerase
   1213..1641    +  rep_origin     f1 ori (sequence partly withheld): f1 bacteriophage origin of replication; arrow indicates direction of (+) strand synthesis
   1694..1751    +  promoter       AmpR promoter (fragment): bla
   1760..2575    -  CDS            KanR: aminoglycoside phosphotransferase; aph(3')-Ia; confers resistance to kanamycin in bacteria or G418 (Geneticin®) in eukaryotes
   2697..3285    +  rep_origin     ori: high-copy-number ColE1/pMB1/pBR322/pUC origin of replication
   3471..3610    -  misc_feature   bom: basis of mobility region from pBR322
   3712..3903    -  CDS            rop: Rop protein, which maintains plasmids at low copy number; rop
   3920..4300    +  CDS            YPB1_ECOLX: Protein predicted: Swiss-Prot protein existence level 4. From Escherichia coli.
   4372..4663    -  CDS            TcR (fragment): tetracycline efflux protein; tet; confers resistance to tetracycline
   4678..4699    -  protein_bind   CAP binding site: CAP binding activates transcription in the presence of cAMP. E. coli catabolite activator protein
   4712..5794    -  CDS            lacI: lac repressor; lacI; The lac repressor binds to the lac operator to inhibit transcription in E. coli. This inhibition can be relieved by adding lactose or isopropyl-β-D-thiogalactopyranoside (IPTG).
   5795..5872    -  promoter       lacI promoter: lacI
   5880..231     -  CDS            TcR (fragment) (across the origin): tetracycline efflux protein; tet; confers resistance to tetracycline
>Addgene plasmid #110258 | ARF1 (ARF1A-c001) | addgene full sequence | sequence record 212329 | Addgene NGS Result
AGGTTGAGGCCGTTGAGCACCGCCGCCGCAAGGAATGGTGCATGCAAGGAGATGGCGCCCAACAGTCCCC
CGGCCACGGGGCCTGCCACCATACCCACGCCGAAACAAGCGCTCATGAGCCCGAAGTGGCGAGCCCGATC
TTCCCCATCGGTGATGTCGGCGATATAGGCGCCAGCAACCGCACCTGTGGCGCCGGTGATGCCGGCCACG
ATGCGTCCGGCGTAGAGGATCGAGATCTCGATCCCGCGAAATTAATACGACTCACTATAGGGGAATTGTG
AGCGGATAACAATTCCCCTCTAGAAATAATTTTGTTTAACTTTAAGAAGGAGATATACATATGTCTTCTG
GTGCGAGCTGGAGTCACCCACAATTCGAGAAAGGTGGTGGCTCTGGTGGCGGTTCAGGCGGAGCCGCCTG
GTCCCATCCACAGTTTGAAAAGGGTTCTGGTGTAGATCTGGGTACCGAGAACCTGTACTTCCAATCCATG
CGCATTCTGATGGTTGGCTTAGATGCAGCGGGTAAAACCACGATTCTGTACAAACTGAAACTGGGCGAGA
TTGTGACGACGATTCCGACCATTGGGTTCAACGTCGAAACCGTGGAGTACAAGAACATCTCGTTTACCGT
ATGGGATGTTGGTGGACAAGACAAGATTCGTCCATTGTGGCGCCATTATTTCCAGAACACTCAAGGCCTG
ATCTTTGTGGTCGACAGCAATGACCGTGAACGGGTTAACGAAGCTCGTGAAGAGCTGATGCGCATGTTAG
CCGAAGATGAACTGCGCGATGCGGTACTGCTCGTGTTTGCCAACAAACAGGATCTGCCGAATGCGATGAA
TGCTGCCGAAATCACCGACAAACTTGGCCTTCACTCTTTGCGTCATCGCAACTGGTATATCCAGGCAACT
TGCGCGACAAGTGGTGATGGGCTCTATGAAGGTCTGGATTGGCTGTCCAATCAGTTACGCAATCAGAAAT
GACAGTAAAGGTGGATACGGATCCGAATTCGAGCTCCGTCGACAAGCTTGCGGCCGCACTCGAGCACCAC
CACCACCACCACTGAGATCCGGCTGCTAACAAAGCCCGAAAGGAAGCTGAGTTGGCTGCTGCCACCGCTG
AGCAATAACTAGCATAACCCCTTGGGGCCTCTAAACGGGTCTTGAGGGGTTTTTTGCTGAAAGGAGGAAC
TATATCCGGATTGGCGAATGGG
[124 nt withheld, positions 1213-1336]
C
[91 nt withheld, positions 1338-1428]
A
[49 nt withheld, positions 1430-1478]
CCTTTGACGTTGGAGTCCACGTTCTTT
[37 nt withheld, positions 1506-1542]
ACCCTATCTCGGTCTATTCTTTTGATTTATAAGGGATTTTGCCGATTTCGGCCTATTGGTTAAAAAATGA
GCTGATTTAACAAAAATTTAACGCGAATTTTAACAAAATATTAACGCTTACAATTTAGGTGGCACTTTTC
GGGGAAATGTGCGCGGAACCCCTATTTGTTTATTTTTCTAAATACATTCAAATATGTATCCGCTCATGAA
TTAATTCTTAGAAAAACTCATCGAGCATCAAATGAAACTGCAATTTATTCATATCAGGATTATCAATACC
ATATTTTTGAAAAAGCCGTTTCTGTAATGAAGGAGAAAACTCACCGAGGCAGTTCCATAGGATGGCAAGA
TCCTGGTATCGGTCTGCGATTCCGACTCGTCCAACATCAATACAACCTATTAATTTCCCCTCGTCAAAAA
TAAGGTTATCAAGTGAGAAATCACCATGAGTGACGACTGAATCCGGTGAGAATGGCAAAAGTTTATGCAT
TTCTTTCCAGACTTGTTCAACAGGCCAGCCATTACGCTCGTCATCAAAATCACTCGCATCAACCAAACCG
TTATTCATTCGTGATTGCGCCTGAGCGAGACGAAATACGCGATCGCTGTTAAAAGGACAATTACAAACAG
GAATCGAATGCAACCGGCGCAGGAACACTGCCAGCGCATCAACAATATTTTCACCTGAATCAGGATATTC
TTCTAATACCTGGAATGCTGTTTTCCCGGGGATCGCAGTGGTGAGTAACCATGCATCATCAGGAGTACGG
ATAAAATGCTTGATGGTCGGAAGAGGCATAAATTCCGTCAGCCAGTTTAGTCTGACCATCTCATCTGTAA
CATCATTGGCAACGCTACCTTTGCCATGTTTCAGAAACAACTCTGGCGCATCGGGCTTCCCATACAATCG
ATAGATTGTCGCACCTGATTGCCCGACATTATCGCGAGCCCATTTATACCCATATAAATCAGCATCCATG
TTGGAATTTAATCGCGGCCTAGAGCAAGACGTTTCCCGTTGAATATGGCTCATAACACCCCTTGTATTAC
TGTTTATGTAAGCAGACAGTTTTATTGTTCATGACCAAAATCCCTTAACGTGAGTTTTCGTTCCACTGAG
CGTCAGACCCCGTAGAAAAGATCAAAGGATCTTCTTGAGATCCTTTTTTTCTGCGCGTAATCTGCTGCTT
GCAAACAAAAAAACCACCGCTACCAGCGGTGGTTTGTTTGCCGGATCAAGAGCTACCAACTCTTTTTCCG
AAGGTAACTGGCTTCAGCAGAGCGCAGATACCAAATACTGTCCTTCTAGTGTAGCCGTAGTTAGGCCACC
ACTTCAAGAACTCTGTAGCACCGCCTACATACCTCGCTCTGCTAATCCTGTTACCAGTGGCTGCTGCCAG
TGGCGATAAGTCGTGTCTTACCGGGTTGGACTCAAGACGATAGTTACCGGATAAGGCGCAGCGGTCGGGC
TGAACGGGGGGTTCGTGCACACAGCCCAGCTTGGAGCGAACGACCTACACCGAACTGAGATACCTACAGC
GTGAGCTATGAGAAAGCGCCACGCTTCCCGAAGGGAGAAAGGCGGACAGGTATCCGGTAAGCGGCAGGGT
CGGAACAGGAGAGCGCACGAGGGAGCTTCCAGGGGGAAACGCCTGGTATCTTTATAGTCCTGTCGGGTTT
CGCCACCTCTGACTTGAGCGTCGATTTTTGTGATGCTCGTCAGGGGGGCGGAGCCTATGGAAAAACGCCA
GCAACGCGGCCTTTTTACGGTTCCTGGCCTTTTGCTGGCCTTTTGCTCACATGTTCTTTCCTGCGTTATC
CCCTGATTCTGTGGATAACCGTATTACCGCCTTTGAGTGAGCTGATACCGCTCGCCGCAGCCGAACGACC
GAGCGCAGCGAGTCAGTGAGCGAGGAAGCGGAAGAGCGCCTGATGCGGTATTTTCTCCTTACGCATCTGT
GCGATATTTCACACCGCAATGGTGCACTCTCAGTACAATCTGCTCTGATGCCGCATAGTTAAGCCAGTAT
ACACTCCGCTATCGCTACGTGACTGGGTCATGGCTGCGCCCCGACACCCGCCAACACCCGCTGACGCGCC
CTGACGGGCTTGTCTGCTCCCGGCATCCGCTTACAGACAAGCTGTGACCGTCTCCGGGAGCTGCATGTGT
CAGAGGTTTTCACCGTCATCACCGAAACGCGCGAGGCAGCTGCGGTAAAGCTCATCAGCGTGGTCGTGAA
GCGATTCACAGATGTCTGCCTGTTCATCCGCGTCCAGCTCGTTGAGTTTCTCCAGAAGCGTTAATGTCTG
GCTTCTGATAAAGCGGGCCATGTTAAGGGCGGTTTTTTCCTGTTTGGTCACTGATGCCTCCGTGTAAGGG
GGATTTCTGTTCATGGGGGTAATGATACCGATGAAACGAGAGAGGATGCTCACGATACGGGTTACTGATG
ATGAACATGCCCGGTTACTGGAACGTTGTGAGGGTAAACAACTGGCGGTATGGATGCGGCGGGACCAGAG
AAAAATCACTCAGGGTCAATGCCAGCGCTTCGTTAATACAGATGTAGGTGTTCCACAGGGTAGCCAGCAG
CATCCTGCGATGCAGATCCGGAACATAATGGTGCAGGGCGCTGACTTCCGCGTTTCCAGACTTTACGAAA
CACGGAAACCGAAGACCATTCATGTTGTTGCTCAGGTCGCAGACGTTTTGCAGCAGCAGTCGCTTCACGT
TCGCTCGCGTATCGGTGATTCATTCTGCTAACCAGTAAGGCAACCCCGCCAGCCTAGCCGGGTCCTCAAC
GACAGGAGCACGATCATGCGCACCCGTGGGGCCGCCATGCCGGCGATAATGGCCTGCTTCTCGCCGAAAC
GTTTGGTGGCGGGACCAGTGACGAAGGCTTGAGCGAGGGCGTGCAAGATTCCGAATACCGCAAGCGACAG
GCCGATCATCGTCGCGCTCCAGCGAAAGTGGTCCTCGCCGAAAATGACCCAGAGCGCTGCCGGCACCTGT
CCTACGAGTTGCATGATAAAGAAGACAGTCATAAGTGCGGCGACGATAGTCATGCCCCGCGCCCACCGGA
AGGAGCTGACTGGGTTGAAGGCTCTCAAGGGCATCGGTCGAGATCCCGGTGCCTAATGAGTGAGCTAACT
TACATTAATTGCGTTGCGCTCACTGCCCGCTTTCCAGTCGGGAAACCTGTCGTGCCAGCTGCATTAATGA
ATCGGCCAACGCGCGGGGAGAGGCGGTTTGCGTATTGGGCGCCAGGGTGGTTTTTCTTTTCACCAGTGAG
ACGGGCAACAGCTGATTGCCCTTCACCGCCTGGCCCTGAGAGAGTTGCAGCAAGCGGTCCACGCTGGTTT
GCCCCAGCAGGCGAAAATCCTGTTTGATGGTGGTTAACGGCGGGATATAACATGAGCTGTCTTCGGTATC
GTCGTATCCCACTACCGAGATATCCGCACCAACGCGCAGCCCGGACTCGGTAATGGCGCGCATTGCGCCC
AGCGCCATCTGATCGTTGGCAACCAGCATCGCAGTGGGAACGATGCCCTCATTCAGCATTTGCATGGTTT
GTTGAAAACCGGACATGGCACTCCAGTCGCCTTCCCGTTCCGCTATCGGCTGAATTTGATTGCGAGTGAG
ATATTTATGCCAGCCAGCCAGACGCAGACGCGCCGAGACAGAACTTAATGGGCCCGCTAACAGCGCGATT
TGCTGGTGACCCAATGCGACCAGATGCTCCACGCCCAGTCGCGTACCGTCTTCATGGGAGAAAATAATAC
TGTTGATGGGTGTCTGGTCAGAGACATCAAGAAATAACGCCGGAACATTAGTGCAGGCAGCTTCCACAGC
AATGGCATCCTGGTCATCCAGCGGATAGTTAATGATCAGTCCACTGACGCGTTGCGCGAGAAGATTGTGC
ACCGCCGCTTTACAGGCTTCGACGCCGCTTCGTTCTACCATCGACACCACCACGCTGGCACCCAGTTGAT
CGGCGCGAGATTTAATCGCTGCGACAATTTGCGACGGCGCGTGCAGGGCCAGACTGGAGGTGGCAACGCC
AATCAGCAACGACTGTTTGCCCGCCAGTTGTTGTGCCACGCGGTTGGGAATGTAATTCAGCTCCGCCATC
GCCGCTTCCACTTTTTCCCGCGTTTTCGCAGAAACGTGGCTGGCCTGGTTCACCACGCGGGAAACGGTCT
GATAAGAGACACCGGCATACTCTGCGACATCGTATAACGTTACTGGTTTCACATTCACCACCCTGAATTG
ACTCTCTTCCGGGCGCTATCATGCCATACCGCGAAAGGTTTTGCGCCATTCGATGGTGTCCGGGATCTCG
ACGCTCTCCCTTATGCGACTCCTGCATTAGGAAGCAGCCCAGTAGT
