>Addgene plasmid #110258 | ARF1 (ARF1A-c001) | depositor partial sequence | sequence record 207532 | Insert Sequence
ATGTCTTCTGGTGCGAGCTGGAGTCACCCACAATTCGAGAAAGGTGGTGGCTCTGGTGGCGGTTCAGGCG
GAGCCGCCTGGTCCCATCCACAGTTTGAAAAGGGTTCTGGTGTAGATCTGGGTACCGAGAACCTGTACTT
CCAATCCATGCGCATTCTGATGGTTGGCTTAGATGCAGCGGGTAAAACCACGATTCTGTACAAACTGAAA
CTGGGCGAGATTGTGACGACGATTCCGACCATTGGGTTCAACGTCGAAACCGTGGAGTACAAGAACATCT
CGTTTACCGTATGGGATGTTGGTGGACAAGACAAGATTCGTCCATTGTGGCGCCATTATTTCCAGAACAC
TCAAGGCCTGATCTTTGTGGTCGACAGCAATGACCGTGAACGGGTTAACGAAGCTCGTGAAGAGCTGATG
CGCATGTTAGCCGAAGATGAACTGCGCGATGCGGTACTGCTCGTGTTTGCCAACAAACAGGATCTGCCGA
ATGCGATGAATGCTGCCGAAATCACCGACAAACTTGGCCTTCACTCTTTGCGTCATCGCAACTGGTATAT
CCAGGCAACTTGCGCGACAAGTGGTGATGGGCTCTATGAAGGTCTGGATTGGCTGTCCAATCAGTTACGC
AATCAGAAATGAC
